>Addgene plasmid #225258 | pV238-vPE | addgene full sequence | sequence record 443147 | Addgene NGS Result
ATAGTAACGCCAATAGGGACTTTCCATTGACGTCAATGGGTGGAGTATTTACGGTAAACTGCCCACTTGG
CAGTACATCAAGTGTATCATATGCCAAGTACGCCCCCTATTGACGTCAATGACGGTAAATGGCCCGCCTG
GCATTATGCCCAGTACATGACCTTATGGGACTTTCCTACTTGGCAGTACATCTACGTATTAGTCATCGCT
ATTACCATGGTGATGCGGTTTTGGCAGTACATCAATGGGCGTGGATAGCGGTTTGACTCACGGGGATTTC
CAAGTCTCCACCCCATTGACGTCAATGGGAGTTTGTTTTGGCACCAAAATCAACGGGACTTTCCAAAATG
TCGTAACAACTCCGCCCCATTGACGCAAATGGGCGGTAGGCGTGTACGGTGGGAGGTCTATATAAGCAGA
GCTGGTTTAGTGAACCGTCAGATCCGCTAGAGATCCGCGGCCGCTAATACGACTCACTATAGGGAGAGCC
GCCACCATGAAACGGACAGCCGACGGAAGCGAGTTCGAGTCACCAAAGAAGAAGCGGAAAGTCGACAAGA
AGTACAGCATCGGCCTGGACATCGGCACCAACTCTGTGGGCTGGGCCGTGATCACCGACGAGTACAAGGT
GCCCAGCAAGAAATTCAAGGTGCTGGGCAACACCGACCGGCACAGCATCAAGAAGAACCTGATCGGAGCC
CTGCTGTTCGACAGCGGCGAAACAGCCGAGGCCACCCGGCTGAAGAGAACCGCCAGAAGAAGATACACCA
GACGGAAGAACCGGATCTGCTATCTGCAAGAGATCTTCAGCAACGAGATGGCCAAGGTGGACGACAGCTT
CTTCCACAGACTGGAAGAGTCCTTCCTGGTGGAAGAGGATAAGAAGCACGAGCGGCACCCCATCTTCGGC
AACATCGTGGACGAGGTGGCCTACCACGAGAAGTACCCCACCATCTACCACCTGAGAAAGAAACTGGTGG
ACAGCACCGACAAGGCCGACCTGCGGCTGATCTATCTGGCCCTGGCCCACATGATCAAGTTCCGGGGCCA
CTTCCTGATCGAGGGCGACCTGAACCCCGACAACAGCGACGTGGACAAGCTGTTCATCCAGCTGGTGCAG
ACCTACAACCAGCTGTTCGAGGAAAACCCCATCAACGCCAGCGGCGTGGACGCCAAGGCCATCCTGTCTG
CCAGACTGAGCAAGAGCAGAAAGCTGGAAAATCTGATCGCCCAGCTGCCCGGCGAGAAGAAGAATGGCCT
GTTCGGAAACCTGATTGCCCTGAGCCTGGGCCTGACCCCCAACTTCAAGAGCAACTTCGACCTGGCCGAG
GATGCCAAACTGCAGCTGAGCAAGGACACCTACGACGACGACCTGGACAACCTGCTGGCCCAGATCGGCG
ACCAGTACGCCGACCTGTTTCTGGCCGCCAAGAACCTGTCCGACGCCATCCTGCTGAGCGACATCCTGAG
AGTGAACACCGAGATCACCAAGGCCCCCCTGAGCGCCTCTATGATCAAGAGATACGACGAGCACCACCAG
GACCTGACCCTGCTGAAAGCTCTCGTGCGGCAGCAGCTGCCTGAGAAGTACAAAGAGATTTTCTTCGACC
AGAGCAAGAACGGCTACGCCGGCTACATTGACGGCGGAGCCAGCCAGGAAGAGTTCTACAAGTTCATCAA
GCCCATCCTGGAAAAGATGGACGGCACCGAGGAACTGCTCGTGAAGCTGAACAGAGAGGACCTGCTGCGG
AAGCAGCGGACCTTCGACAACGGCAGCATCCCCCACCAGATCCACCTGGGAGAGCTGCACGCCATTCTGC
GGCGGCAGGAAGATTTTTACCCATTCCTGAAGGACAACCGGGAAAAGATCGAGAAGATCCTGACCTTCCG
CATCCCCTACTACGTGGGCCCTCTGGCCAGGGGAAACAGCAGATTCGCCTGGATGACCAGAAAGAGCGAG
GAAACCATCACCCCCTGGAACTTCGAGGAAGTGGTGGACAAGGGCGCTTCCGCCCAGAGCTTCATCGAGC
GGATGACCAACTTCGATAAGAACCTGCCCAACGAGAAGGTGCTGCCCAAGCACAGCCTGCTGTACGAGTA
CTTCACCGTGTATAACGAGCTGACCAAAGTGAAATACGTGACCGAGGGAATGAGAAAGCCCGCCTTCCTG
AGCGGCGAGCAGAAAAAGGCCATCGTGGACCTGCTGTTCAAGACCAACCGGAAAGTGACCGTGAAGCAGC
TGAAAGAGGACTACTTCAAGAAAATCGAGTGCTTCGACTCCGTGGAAATCTCCGGCGTGGAAGATCGGTT
CAACGCCTCCCTGGGCACATACCACGATCTGCTGAAAATTATCAAGGACAAGGACTTCCTGGACAATGAG
GAAAACGAGGACATTCTGGAAGATATCGTGCTGACCCTGACACTGTTTGAGGACAGAGAGATGATCGAGG
AACGGCTGAAAACCTATGCCCACCTGTTCGACGACAAAGTGATGAAGCAGCTGAAGCGGCGGAGATACAC
CGGCTGGGGCAGGCTGAGCCGGAAGCTGATCAACGGCATCCGGGACAAGCAGTCCGGCAAGACAATCCTG
GATTTCCTGAAGTCCGACGGCTTCGCCAACAGAAACTTCATGCAGCTGATCCACGACGACAGCCTGACCT
TTAAAGAGGACATCCAGAAAGCCCAGGTGTCCGGCCAGGGCGATAGCCTGCACGAGCACATTGCCAATCT
GGCCGGCAGCCCCGCCATTAAGAAGGGCATCCTGCAGACAGTGAAGGTGGTGGACGAGCTCGTGAAAGTG
ATGGGCCGGCACAAGCCCGAGAACATCGTGATCGAAATGGCCAGAGAGAACCAGACCACCCAGAAGGGAC
AGAAGAACAGCCGCGAGAGAATGAAGCGGATCGAAGAGGGCATCAAAGAGCTGGGCAGCCAGATCCTGAA
AGAACACCCCGTGGAAAACACCCAGCTGCAGAACGAGAAGCTGTACCTGTACTACCTGCAGAATGGGCGG
GATATGTACGTGGACCAGGAACTGGACATCAACCGGCTGTCCGACTACGATGTGGACGCTATCGTGCCTC
AGAGCTTTCTGGCCGACGACTCCATCGACAACAAGGTGCTGACCAGAAGCGACAAGAACCGGGGCAAGAG
CGACAACGTGCCCTCCGAAGAGGTCGTGAAGAAGATGAAGAACTACTGGCGGCAGCTGCTGAACGCCAAG
CTGATTACCCAGAGAAAGTTCGACAATCTGACCAAGGCCGAGAGAGGCGGCCTGAGCGAACTGGATAAGG
CCGGCTTCATCAAGAGACAGCTGGTGGAAACCCGGCAGATCACAAAGCACGTGGCACAGATCCTGGACTC
CCGGATGAACACTAAGTACGACGAGAATGACAAGCTGATCCGGGAAGTGAAAGTGATCACCCTGAAGTCC
AAGCTGGTGTCCGATTTCCGGAAGGATTTCCAGTTTTACAAAGTGCGCGAGATCAACAACTACGCCCACG
CCCACGACGCCTACCTGAACGCCGTCGTGGGAACCGCCCTGATCAAAAAGTACCCTAAGCTGGAAAGCGA
GTTCGTGTACGGCGACTACAAGGTGTACGACGTGCGGAAGATGATCGCCAAGAGCGAGCAGGAAATCGGC
AAGGCTACCGCCAAGTACTTCTTCTACAGCAACATCATGAACTTTTTCAAGACCGAGATTACCCTGGCCA
ACGGCGAGATCCGGAAGCGGCCTCTGATCGAGACAAACGGCGAAACCGGGGAGATCGTGTGGGATAAGGG
CCGGGATTTTGCCACCGTGCGGAAAGTGCTGAGCATGCCCCAAGTGAATATCGTGAAAAAGACCGAGGTG
CAGACAGGCGGCTTCAGCAAAGAGTCTATCCTGCCCAAGAGGAACAGCGATAAGCTGATCGCCAGAAAGA
AGGACTGGGACCCTAAGAAGTACGGCGGCTTCGACAGCCCCACCGTGGCCTATTCTGTGCTGGTGGTGGC
CAAAGTGGAAAAGGGCAAGTCCAAGAAACTGAAGAGTGTGAAAGAGCTGCTGGGGATCACCATCATGGAA
AGAAGCAGCTTCGAGAAGAATCCCATCGACTTTCTGGAAGCCAAGGGCTACAAAGAAGTGAAAAAGGACC
TGATCATCAAGCTGCCTAAGTACTCCCTGTTCGAGCTGGAAAACGGCCGGAAGAGAATGCTGGCCTCTGC
CGGCGAACTGCAGAAGGGAAACGAACTGGCCCTGCCCTCCAAATATGTGAACTTCCTGTACCTGGCCAGC
CACTATGAGAAGCTGAAGGGCTCCCCCGAGGATAATGAGCAGAAACAGCTGTTTGTGGAACAGCACAAGC
ACTACCTGGACGAGATCATCGAGCAGATCAGCGAGTTCTCCAAGAGAGTGATCCTGGCCGACGCTAATCT
GGACAAAGTGCTGTCCGCCTACAACAAGCACCGGGATAAGCCCATCAGAGAGCAGGCCGAGAATATCATC
CACCTGTTTACCCTGACCCGGCTGGGAGCCCCTGCCGCCTTCAAGTACTTTGACACCACCATCGACCGGA
AGAGGTACACCAGCACCAAAGAGGTGCTGGACGCCACCCTGATCCACCAGAGCATCACCGGCCTGTACGA
GACACGGATCGACCTGTCTCAGCTGGGAGGTGACTCCGGCGGAAGCTCTGGTGGCAGCAAGCGGACCGCC
GACGGCTCTGAATTCGAGAGCCCTAAGAAGAAAAGAAAGGTGAGCGGAGGCTCTAGCGGCGGAAGCACCC
TGAACATTGAAGACGAGTATAGACTGCATGAAACAAGCAAGGAACCCGACGTGTCCCTGGGCTCCACCTG
GCTGTCCGACTTTCCCCAGGCCTGGGCCGAGACAGGAGGAATGGGCCTGGCCGTGCGGCAGGCACCCCTG
ATCATCCCTCTGAAGGCCACCTCTACACCCGTGAGCATCAAGCAGTACCCTATGTCTCAGGAGGCCAGAC
TGGGCATCAAGCCTCACATCCAGAGGCTGCTGGACCAGGGCATCCTGGTGCCATGCCAGAGCCCCTGGAA
CACACCACTGCTGCCCGTGAAGAAGCCAGGCACCAATGACTATAGACCCGTGCAGGATCTGAGAGAGGTG
AACAAGAGGGTGGAGGATATCCACCCCACCGTGCCCAACCCTTACAATCTGCTGTCCGGCCTGCCCCCTT
CTCACCAGTGGTATACAGTGCTGGACCTGAAGGATGCCTTCTTTTGTCTGAGACTGCACCCTACCAGCCA
GCCACTGTTCGCCTTTGAGTGGAGGGACCCTGAGATGGGCATCTCTGGCCAGCTGACCTGGACACGCCTG
CCTCAGGGCTTCAAGAATAGCCCAACACTGTTTAACGAGGCCCTGCACCGCGACCTGGCAGATTTCCGGA
TCCAGCACCCAGATCTGATCCTGCTGCAGTACGTGGACGATCTGCTGCTGGCCGCCACCAGCGAGCTGGA
TTGCCAGCAGGGAACACGCGCCCTGCTGCAGACCCTGGGAAACCTGGGATATAGGGCATCCGCCAAGAAG
GCCCAGATCTGTCAGAAGCAGGTGAAGTACCTGGGCTATCTGCTGAAGGAGGGCCAGAGATGGCTGACAG
AGGCCAGGAAGGAGACAGTGATGGGCCAGCCAACACCCAAGACCCCAAGACAGCTGAGGGAGTTCCTGGG
CAAAGCAGGATTTTGCAGGCTGTTCATCCCAGGATTCGCAGAGATGGCAGCACCTCTGTACCCACTGACC
AAGCCGGGCACCCTGTTTAATTGGGGCCCTGACCAGCAGAAGGCCTATCAGGAGATCAAGCAGGCCCTGC
TGACAGCACCAGCCCTGGGCCTGCCAGACCTGACCAAGCCTTTCGAGCTGTTTGTGGATGAGAAGCAGGG
CTACGCCAAGGGCGTGCTGACCCAGAAGCTGGGACCATGGAGACGGCCCGTGGCCTATCTGTCCAAGAAG
CTGGACCCAGTGGCAGCAGGATGGCCACCATGCCTGAGGATGGTGGCAGCAATCGCCGTGCTGACAAAGG
ATGCCGGCAAGCTGACCATGGGACAGCCACTGGTCATCCTGGCACCACACGCAGTGGAGGCCCTGGTGAA
GCAGCCTCCAGATCGCTGGCTGTCTAACGCCCGGATGACACACTACCAGGCCCTGCTGCTGGACACCGAT
CGCGTGCAGTTTGGCCCTGTGGTGGCCCTGAATCCAGCCACCCTGCTGCCTCTGCCAGAGGAGGGCCTGC
AGCACAACTGTCTGGACATCCTGGCAGAGGCACACGGAACAAGGCCAGACCTGACCGATCAGCCCCTGCC
TGACGCCGATCACACATGGTATACCGATGGAAGCTCCCTGCTGCAGGAGGGCCAGAGGAAGGCAGGAGCA
GCAGTGACCACAGAGACAGAAGTGATCTGGGCCAAGGCCCTGCCAGCAGGCACATCCGCCCAGCGGGCCG
AGCTGATCGCCCTGACCCAGGCCCTGAAGATGGCCGAGGGCAAGAAGCTGAACGTGTACACAGACTCCAG
ATATGCCTTCGCCACCGCACACATCCACGGAGAGATCTACAGGCGCCGGGGCTGGCTGACCTCTGAGGGC
AAGGAGATCAAGAACAAGGATGAGATCCTGGCCCTGCTGAAGGCCCTGTTTCTGCCCAAGCGGCTGAGCA
TCATCCACTGTCCTGGACACCAGAAGGGACACTCCGCCGAGGCAAGGGGCAATCGGATGGCCGACCAGGC
CGCCAGAAAGGCTGCTATTACTGAAACTCCCGACACTTCCACTCTGCTGATTGAAAACTCCTCCCCTTCC
GGAGGATCTAGCGGAGGCTCCTCTGGCTCTGAGACACCTGGCACAAGCGAGAGCGCAACACCTGAAAGCA
GCGGGGGCAGCAGCGGGGGGTCAATGGCTGAAAATGGTGATAATGAAAAGATGGCTGCCCTGGAGGCCAA
AATCTGTCATCAAATTGAGTATTATTTTGGCGACTTCAATTTGCCACGGGACAAGTTTCTAAAGGAACAG
ATAAAACTGGATGAAGGCTGGGTACCTTTGGAGATAATGATAAAATTCAACAGGTTGAACCGTCTAACAA
CAGACTTTAATGTAATTGTGGAAGCATTGAGCAAATCCAAGGCAGAACTCATGGAAATCAGTGAAGATAA
AACTAAAATCAGAAGGTCTCCAAGCAAACCCCTACCTGAAGTGACTGATGAGTATAAAAATGATGTAAAA
AACAGATCTGTTTATATTAAAGGCTTCCCAACTGATGCAACTCTTGATGACATAAAAGAATGGTTAGAAG
ATAAAGGTCAAGTACTAAATATTCAGATGAGAAGAACATTGCATAAAGCATTTAAGGGATCAATTTTTGT
TGTGTTTGATAGCATTGAATCTGCTAAGAAATTTGTAGAGACCCCTGGCCAGAAGTACAAAGAAACAGAC
CTGCTAATACTTTTCAAGGACGATTACTTTGCCAAAAAAAATGAATCTGGCGGCTCAAAAAGAACCGCCG
ACGGCAGCGAATTCGAGTCTCCCAAGAAGAAGAGGAAAGTCGGCTCTGGCCCTGCCGCTAAGAGAGTGAA
GCTGGACTAACCGGTCATCATCACCATCACCATTGAGTTTAAACCCGCTGATCAGCCTCGACTGTGCCTT
CTAGTTGCCAGCCATCTGTTGTTTGCCCCTCCCCCGTGCCTTCCTTGACCCTGGAAGGTGCCACTCCCAC
TGTCCTTTCCTAATAAAATGAGAAAATTGCATCGCATTGTCTGAGTAGGTGTCATTCTATTCTGGGGGGT
GGGGTGGGGCAGGACAGCAAGGGGGAGGATTGGGAAGACAATAGCAGGCATGCTGGGGATGCGGTGGGCT
CTATGGCTTCTGAGGCGGAAAGAACCAGCTGGGGCTCGATACCGTCGACCTCTAGCTAGAGCTTGGCGTA
ATCATGGTCATAGCTGTTTCCTGTGTGAAATTGTTATCCGCTCACAATTCCACACAACATACGAGCCGGA
AGCATAAAGTGTAAAGCCTAGGGTGCCTAATGAGTGAGCTAACTCACATTAATTGCGTTGCGCTCACTGC
CCGCTTTCCAGTCGGGAAACCTGTCGTGCCAGCTGCATTAATGAATCGGCCAACGCGCGGGGAGAGGCGG
TTTGCGTATTGGGCGCTCTTCCGCTTCCTCGCTCACTGACTCGCTGCGCTCGGTCGTTCGGCTGCGGCGA
GCGGTATCAGCTCACTCAAAGGCGGTAATACGGTTATCCACAGAATCAGGGGATAACGCAGGAAAGAACA
TGTGAGCAAAAGGCCAGCAAAAGGCCAGGAACCGTAAAAAGGCCGCGTTGCTGGCGTTTTTCCATAGGCT
CCGCCCCCCTGACGAGCATCACAAAAATCGACGCTCAAGTCAGAGGTGGCGAAACCCGACAGGACTATAA
AGATACCAGGCGTTTCCCCCTGGAAGCTCCCTCGTGCGCTCTCCTGTTCCGACCCTGCCGCTTACCGGAT
ACCTGTCCGCCTTTCTCCCTTCGGGAAGCGTGGCGCTTTCTCATAGCTCACGCTGTAGGTATCTCAGTTC
GGTGTAGGTCGTTCGCTCCAAGCTGGGCTGTGTGCACGAACCCCCCGTTCAGCCCGACCGCTGCGCCTTA
TCCGGTAACTATCGTCTTGAGTCCAACCCGGTAAGACACGACTTATCGCCACTGGCAGCAGCCACTGGTA
ACAGGATTAGCAGAGCGAGGTATGTAGGCGGTGCTACAGAGTTCTTGAAGTGGTGGCCTAACTACGGCTA
CACTAGAAGAACAGTATTTGGTATCTGCGCTCTGCTGAAGCCAGTTACCTTCGGAAAAAGAGTTGGTAGC
TCTTGATCCGGCAAACAAACCACCGCTGGTAGCGGTGGTTTTTTTGTTTGCAAGCAGCAGATTACGCGCA
GAAAAAAAGGATCTCAAGAAGATCCTTTGATCTTTTCTACGGGGTCTGACACTCAGTGGAACGAAAACTC
ACGTTAAGGGATTTTGGTCATGAGATTATCAAAAAGGATCTTCACCTAGATCCTTTTAAATTAAAAATGA
AGTTTTAAATCAATCTAAAGTATATATGAGTAAACTTGGTCTGACAGTTACCAATGCTTAATCAGTGAGG
CACCTATCTCAGCGATCTGTCTATTTCGTTCATCCATAGTTGCCTGACTCCCCGTCGTGTAGATAACTAC
GATACGGGAGGGCTTACCATCTGGCCCCAGTGCTGCAATGATACCGCGAGACCCACGCTCACCGGCTCCA
GATTTATCAGCAATAAACCAGCCAGCCGGAAGGGCCGAGCGCAGAAGTGGTCCTGCAACTTTATCCGCCT
CCATCCAGTCTATTAATTGTTGCCGGGAAGCTAGAGTAAGTAGTTCGCCAGTTAATAGTTTGCGCAACGT
TGTTGCCATTGCTACAGGCATCGTGGTGTCACGCTCGTCGTTTGGTATGGCTTCATTCAGCTCCGGTTCC
CAACGATCAAGGCGAGTTACATGATCCCCCATGTTGTGCAAAAAAGCGGTTAGCTCCTTCGGTCCTCCGA
TCGTTGTCAGAAGTAAGTTGGCCGCAGTGTTATCACTCATGGTTATGGCAGCACTGCATAATTCTCTTAC
TGTCATGCCATCCGTAAGATGCTTTTCTGTGACTGGTGAGTACTCAACCAAGTCATTCTGAGAATAGTGT
ATGCGGCGACCGAGTTGCTCTTGCCCGGCGTCAATACGGGATAATACCGCGCCACATAGCAGAACTTTAA
AAGTGCTCATCATTGGAAAACGTTCTTCGGGGCGAAAACTCTCAAGGATCTTACCGCTGTTGAGATCCAG
TTCGATGTAACCCACTCGTGCACCCAACTGATCTTCAGCATCTTTTACTTTCACCAGCGTTTCTGGGTGA
GCAAAAACAGGAAGGCAAAATGCCGCAAAAAAGGGAATAAGGGCGACACGGAAATGTTGAATACTCATAC
TCTTCCTTTTTCAATATTATTGAAGCATTTATCAGGGTTATTGTCTCATGAGCGGATACATATTTGAATG
TATTTAGAAAAATAAACAAATAGGGGTTCCGCGCACATTTCCCCGAAAAGTGCCACCTGACGTCGACGGA
TCGGGAGATCGATCTCCCGATCCCCTAGGGTCGACTCTCAGTACAATCTGCTCTGATGCCGCATAGTTAA
GCCAGTATCTGCTCCCTGCTTGTGTGTTGGAGGTCGCTGAGTAGTGCGCGAGCAAAATTTAAGCTACAAC
AAGGCAAGGCTTGACCGACAATTGCATGAAGAATCTGCTTAGGGTTAGGCGTTTTGCGCTGCTTCGCGAT
GTACGGGCCAGATATACGCGTTGACATTGATTATTGACTAGTTATTAATAGTAATCAATTACGGGGTCAT
TAGTTCATAGCCCATATATGGAGTTCCGCGTTACATAACTTACGGTAAATGGCCCGCCTGGCTGACCGCC
CAACGACCCCCGCCCATTGACGTCAATAATGACGTATGTTCCC
Features (pLannotate 1.2.2; 17 found; start..end, strand, type, name):
    220..423     +  promoter       CMV promoter: human cytomegalovirus (CMV) immediate early promoter
    465..483     +  promoter       T7 promoter: promoter for bacteriophage T7 RNA polymerase
    554..4655    +  CDS            dCas9 (fragment): catalytically dead mutant of the Cas9 endonuclease from the Streptococcus pyogenes Type II CRISPR/Cas system RNA-guided DNA-binding protein that lacks endonuclease activity due to the D10A mutation in the RuvC catalytic domain and the N863A mutation in the HNH catalytic domain
   4757..6787    +  CDS            gag-pol (fragment): POL_MLVMS - Experimental evidence at protein level: Swiss-Prot protein existence level 1. [Integrase]: Catalyzes viral DNA integration into the host chromosome, by performing a series of DNA cutting and joining reactions. This enzyme activity takes place after virion entry into a cell and reverse transcription of the RNA genome in dsDNA. The first step in the integration process is 3' processing. This step requires a complex comprising the viral genome, matrix protein and integrase. This complex is called the pre-integration complex (PIC). The integrase protein removes 2 nucleotides from each
   6884..7465    +  CDS            SSB (fragment): LA_HUMAN - Experimental evidence at protein level: Swiss-Prot protein existence level 1. Binds to the 3' poly(U) terminus of nascent RNA polymerase III transcripts, protecting them from exonuclease digestion and facilitating their folding and maturation (PubMed:3192525, PubMed:2470590). In case of Coxsackievirus B3 infection, binds to the viral internal ribosome entry site (IRES) and stimulates the IRES- mediated translation (PubMed:12384597). From Homo sapiens (Human).
   7622..7846    +  polyA_signal   bGH poly(A) signal: bovine growth hormone polyadenylation signal
   7850..7871    +  promoter       SV40 promoter (fragment): SV40 enhancer and early promoter
   7876..7892    +  misc_feature   MCS (fragment): pBluescript multiple cloning site
   7941..7957    -  protein_bind   lac operator: The lac repressor binds to the lac operator to inhibit transcription in E. coli. This inhibition can be relieved by adding lactose or isopropyl-β-D-thiogalactopyranoside (IPTG). lac repressor encoded by lacI
   7965..7995    -  promoter       lac promoter: promoter for the E. coli lac operon
   8010..8031    -  protein_bind   CAP binding site: CAP binding activates transcription in the presence of cAMP. E. coli catabolite activator protein
   8044..8136    -  CDS            lacI (fragment): lac repressor; lacI; The lac repressor binds to the lac operator to inhibit transcription in E. coli. This inhibition can be relieved by adding lactose or isopropyl-β-D-thiogalactopyranoside (IPTG).
   8319..8907    -  rep_origin     ori: high-copy-number ColE1/pMB1/pBR322/pUC origin of replication
   9078..9938    -  CDS            AmpR: β-lactamase; bla; confers resistance to ampicillin, carbenicillin, and related antibiotics
   9939..10043   -  promoter       AmpR promoter: bla
  10114..10158   -  misc_feature   bom (fragment): basis of mobility region from pBR322
  10313..219     +  enhancer       CMV enhancer (across the origin): human cytomegalovirus immediate early enhancer
