[The description below was written by a language model from this plasmid's Addgene catalogue record and pLannotate feature annotations shown in this document.]
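Description:
pV238-vPE is a 10,473 bp mammalian expression plasmid on a pCMV backbone that encodes the prime editor variant vPE for CRISPR-based genome editing. It is maintained in E. coli through a high-copy ColE1/pUC-type origin and selected with ampicillin via the β-lactamase gene and its native promoter. Short remnants of lac regulatory elements, a lacI fragment, a bom fragment and a small piece of the SV40 promoter are also annotated in the backbone and appear to be cloning-vector leftovers rather than functional parts. No mammalian selection marker is annotated.

The roughly 7.1 kb insert sits between retained NotI and BshTI sites and is driven by the CMV enhancer and immediate-early promoter. A T7 promoter lies just upstream of the coding region, and a bovine growth hormone polyadenylation signal terminates the transcript. The annotated reading frame has three consecutive parts. The first is a Streptococcus pyogenes Cas9 domain, which the automatic annotation labels as a dCas9 fragment by sequence similarity. The second is a segment matching the Moloney murine leukemia virus pol polyprotein, consistent with the reverse transcriptase used in prime editors. The third is a fragment of the human La protein (SSB), which binds the 3′ poly(U) ends of RNA polymerase III transcripts and protects them from exonucleases.

The record lists the mutations R221K, K848A, H982A and N1317R, but it does not state how each one contributes to function. No guide RNA cassette is annotated, so a prime editing guide RNA would need to be supplied separately. The associated publication concerns engineered prime editors with minimal genomic errors, and the plasmid is intended for expressing vPE in mammalian cells.
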