Addgene plasmid #225258: pV238-vPE
Purpose: Mammalian expression of vPE
Depositing lab: Vikash Chauhan & Robert Langer & Phil Sharp. Depositing organization: Massachusetts Institute of Technology. Publication: Engineered prime editors with minimal genomic errors. Chauhan VP, Sharp PA, Langer R. Nature. 2025 Sep 17. doi: 10.1038/s41586-025-09537-3. PubMed 40963020.
Backbone
  Vector backbone: pCMV
  Total vector size (bp): 10473
  Vector type: Mammalian Expression, CRISPR
Growth in bacteria
  Bacterial resistance: Ampicillin, 100 μg/mL
  Growth temperature: 37°C
  Growth strain: NEB Stable
  Copy number: High Copy
Gene/Insert
  Gene/Insert name: vPE
  Species: Synthetic; S. pyogenes
  Insert size (bp): 7074
  Mutation: R221K K848A H982A N1317R
  Promoter: CMV
  Cloning method: Restriction Enzyme; 5′ cloning site NotI (not destroyed); 3′ cloning site BshTI (not destroyed)
  Sequencing primers: 5′ n/a; 3′ n/a
Terms and licenses: Academic/Nonprofit Terms; Industry Terms: Not Available to Industry
Depositor comments: Please visit https://doi.org/10.1101/2024.08.02.606370 for bioRxiv preprint.
How to cite: pV238-vPE was a gift from Vikash Chauhan & Robert Langer & Phil Sharp (Addgene plasmid # 225258 ; http://n2t.net/addgene:225258 ; RRID:Addgene_225258)
